Addgene plasmid #157722: pcDNA5-FRT-TO-Nsp15-HF
Purpose: mammalian expression of C-terminally His8-Flag tagged SARS-CoV-2 Nsp15 under control of a tetracycline-inducible promoter
Depositing lab: David Tollervey. Depositing organization: University of Edinburgh. Publication: Integrative vectors for regulated expression of SARS-CoV-2 proteins implicated in RNA metabolism. Bresson S, Robertson N, Sani E, Turowski TW, Shchepachev V, Kompauerova M, Spanos C, Helwak A, Tollervey D. Wellcome Open Res. 2020 Nov 3;5:261. doi: 10.12688/wellcomeopenres.16322.1. eCollection 2020. PubMed 33313418.
Backbone
  Vector backbone: pcDNA5-FRT-TO
  Backbone manufacturer: Thermo Fisher
  Vector type: Mammalian Expression
  Selectable markers: Hygromycin
Growth in bacteria
  Bacterial resistance: Ampicillin, 100 μg/mL
  Growth temperature: 37°C
  Growth strain: DH5alpha
  Copy number: High Copy
Gene/Insert
  Gene/Insert name: Nsp15-HF
  Species: SARS-CoV-2
  Mutation: codon optimized
  Entrez Gene: ORF1ab (a.k.a. GU280_gp01)
  Tag / fusion protein: His8-Flag (C terminal on backbone)
  Cloning method: Restriction Enzyme; 5′ cloning site Unknown (unknown if destroyed); 3′ cloning site Unknown (unknown if destroyed)
Resource information
  A portion of this plasmid was derived from a plasmid made by: IDT
Terms and licenses: Academic/Nonprofit Terms; Industry Terms
How to cite: pcDNA5-FRT-TO-Nsp15-HF was a gift from David Tollervey (Addgene plasmid # 157722 ; http://n2t.net/addgene:157722 ; RRID:Addgene_157722)
