[The description below was written by a language model from this plasmid's Addgene catalogue record and pLannotate feature annotations shown in this document.]
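Description:
pcDNA5-FRT-TO-Nsp15-HF is a mammalian expression plasmid of about 6.2 kb built on the commercial pcDNA5-FRT-TO backbone. It is designed for tetracycline-regulated expression of SARS-CoV-2 Nsp15 and for site-specific integration into host cell lines by Flp recombinase. In E. coli it is maintained at high copy from a ColE1/pUC-type origin and selected with ampicillin through the bla gene. A partial f1 origin and remnants of the lac region are also annotated in the backbone.

The expression cassette uses the human CMV immediate-early enhancer and promoter. These are followed directly by short tet operator sequences, which the annotation software labels as PLtetO-1 and TRE3GV fragments. In cells that express the Tet repressor, these operators keep transcription off until tetracycline or doxycycline is added. Downstream lies a codon-optimized open reading frame of roughly 1 kb that matches a portion of the SARS-CoV-2 ORF1ab polyprotein. The automated annotation attaches a generic polyprotein description that mentions the 2'-O-methyltransferase, but the catalogue record identifies the insert as Nsp15. According to that record, the protein carries a C-terminal His8-Flag tandem tag, which is not separately annotated, and the cassette ends with the bGH polyadenylation signal.

A single FRT site sits immediately upstream of a hygromycin resistance gene that has no complete promoter of its own. In this standard arrangement, Flp-mediated recombination into a genomic FRT locus places the gene behind a resident promoter, so hygromycin selects for correct single-copy integrants. The plasmid belongs to a set of integrative vectors for regulated expression of SARS-CoV-2 proteins implicated in RNA metabolism, and the dual tag is suited to tandem affinity purification of the protein and its bound partners.
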