Features (pLannotate 1.2.2; 21 found; start..end, strand, type, name):
    119..498     +  enhancer       CMV enhancer: human cytomegalovirus immediate early enhancer
    499..702     +  promoter       CMV promoter: human cytomegalovirus (CMV) immediate early promoter
    704..723     +  promoter       PLtetO-1 promoter (fragment): modified phage lambda PL promoter with tet operator sites (Lutz and Bujard, 1997)
    725..744     +  promoter       PLtetO-1 promoter (fragment): modified phage lambda PL promoter with tet operator sites (Lutz and Bujard, 1997)
    752..785     +  promoter       TRE3GV promoter (fragment): 3rd-generation Tet-responsive promoter that can be activated by binding of Tet-On® 3G, optimized for retroviral and lentiviral vectors
    892..1935    +  CDS            rep (fragment): R1AB_SARS2 - Experimental evidence at protein level: Swiss-Prot protein existence level 1. [2'-O-methyltransferase]: Methyltransferase that mediates mRNA cap 2'-O-ribose methylation to the 5'-cap structure of viral mRNAs. N7-methyl guanosine cap is a prerequisite for binding of nsp16. Therefore plays an essential role in viral mRNAs cap methylation which is essential to evade immune system. From Severe acute respiratory syndrome coronavirus 2 (2019-nCoV) (SARS-CoV-2).
   2048..2272    +  polyA_signal   bGH poly(A) signal: bovine growth hormone polyadenylation signal
   2276..2297    +  promoter       SV40 promoter (fragment): SV40 enhancer and early promoter
   2318..2551    +  rep_origin     f1 ori (fragment) (sequence partly withheld): f1 bacteriophage origin of replication; arrow indicates direction of (+) strand synthesis
   2556..2603    +  protein_bind   FRT: FLP-mediated recombination occurs in the 8-bp core sequence TCTAGAAA (Turan and Bode, 2011). FLP recombinase from the Saccharomyces cerevisiae 2μ plasmid
   2611..3633    +  CDS            HygR: aminoglycoside phosphotransferase from E. coli; aph(4)-Ia; confers resistance to hygromycin
   3643..3768    +  CDS            ble (fragment): BLE_KLEPN - Experimental evidence at protein level: Swiss-Prot protein existence level 1. Binding protein with a strong affinity to the bleomycin family of antibiotics. Binds to CL990; an antimitotic-antibiotic compound. From Klebsiella pneumoniae.
   3763..3884    +  polyA_signal   SV40 poly(A) signal: SV40 polyadenylation signal
   3957..3973    -  protein_bind   lac operator: The lac repressor binds to the lac operator to inhibit transcription in E. coli. This inhibition can be relieved by adding lactose or isopropyl-β-D-thiogalactopyranoside (IPTG). lac repressor encoded by lacI
   3981..4011    -  promoter       lac promoter: promoter for the E. coli lac operon
   4026..4047    -  protein_bind   CAP binding site: CAP binding activates transcription in the presence of cAMP. E. coli catabolite activator protein
   4060..4152    -  CDS            lacI (fragment): lac repressor; lacI; The lac repressor binds to the lac operator to inhibit transcription in E. coli. This inhibition can be relieved by adding lactose or isopropyl-β-D-thiogalactopyranoside (IPTG).
   4335..4923    -  rep_origin     ori: high-copy-number ColE1/pMB1/pBR322/pUC origin of replication
   5094..5954    -  CDS            AmpR: β-lactamase; bla; confers resistance to ampicillin, carbenicillin, and related antibiotics
   5955..6059    -  promoter       AmpR promoter: bla
   6118..6170    -  misc_feature   bom (fragment): basis of mobility region from pBR322
>Addgene plasmid #157722 | pcDNA5-FRT-TO-Nsp15-HF | addgene full sequence | sequence record 307917 | Addgene NGS Result
TGCGCGAGCAAAATTTAAGCTACAACAAGGCAAGGCTTGACCGACAATTGCATGAAGAATCTGCTTAGGG
TTAGGCGTTTTGCGCTGCTTCGCGATGTACGGGCCAGATATACGCGTTGACATTGATTATTGACTAGTTA
TTAATAGTAATCAATTACGGGGTCATTAGTTCATAGCCCATATATGGAGTTCCGCGTTACATAACTTACG
GTAAATGGCCCGCCTGGCTGACCGCCCAACGACCCCCGCCCATTGACGTCAATAATGACGTATGTTCCCA
TAGTAACGCCAATAGGGACTTTCCATTGACGTCAATGGGTGGAGTATTTACGGTAAACTGCCCACTTGGC
AGTACATCAAGTGTATCATATGCCAAGTACGCCCCCTATTGACGTCAATGACGGTAAATGGCCCGCCTGG
CATTATGCCCAGTACATGACCTTATGGGACTTTCCTACTTGGCAGTACATCTACGTATTAGTCATCGCTA
TTACCATGGTGATGCGGTTTTGGCAGTACATCAATGGGCGTGGATAGCGGTTTGACTCACGGGGATTTCC
AAGTCTCCACCCCATTGACGTCAATGGGAGTTTGTTTTGGCACCAAAATCAACGGGACTTTCCAAAATGT
CGTAACAACTCCGCCCCATTGACGCAAATGGGCGGTAGGCGTGTACGGTGGGAGGTCTATATAAGCAGAG
CTCTCCCTATCAGTGATAGAGATCTCCCTATCAGTGATAGAGATCGTCGACGAGCTCGTTTAGTGAACCG
TCAGATCGCCTGGAGACGCCATCCACGCTGTTTTGACCTCCATAGAAGACACCGGGACCGATCCAGCCTC
CGGACTCTAGCGTTTAAACTTAAGCTTGGTACCGAGCTCGGATCCGGGATGAGTCTGGAAAACGTCGCTT
TTAATGTCGTAAATAAGGGGCATTTTGATGGTCAACAGGGGGAAGTTCCTGTTTCCATAATCAACAACAC
TGTGTATACTAAAGTAGATGGTGTGGATGTCGAACTTTTTGAAAATAAGACGACCCTGCCGGTAAACGTG
GCGTTCGAATTGTGGGCGAAGAGGAATATAAAACCAGTACCGGAAGTAAAGATCTTGAACAATCTTGGTG
TGGATATAGCGGCCAATACCGTGATATGGGATTATAAAAGGGATGCACCTGCTCACATCAGTACTATTGG
TGTCTGCTCCATGACGGACATCGCTAAAAAGCCTACCGAGACGATCTGCGCTCCGCTGACTGTGTTCTTT
GATGGAAGGGTCGATGGGCAAGTGGACCTGTTTCGGAACGCAAGGAACGGGGTTCTCATAACTGAAGGGT
CCGTCAAGGGGCTTCAGCCATCAGTAGGACCTAAACAGGCTTCACTCAATGGCGTGACGCTTATTGGCGA
GGCGGTGAAGACTCAGTTTAACTACTATAAAAAAGTAGATGGCGTAGTACAACAACTGCCCGAAACGTAT
TTTACGCAGTCACGCAACCTGCAAGAGTTCAAGCCACGCTCACAGATGGAGATCGACTTCCTTGAGCTTG
CGATGGACGAGTTCATTGAGAGATACAAGCTCGAAGGGTATGCGTTTGAACATATAGTATATGGAGACTT
CTCCCATAGTCAGCTGGGTGGGCTTCACCTGCTCATCGGGCTGGCGAAGCGATTCAAAGAATCTCCCTTC
GAACTCGAAGACTTTATCCCAATGGACTCCACGGTGAAGAACTACTTTATTACAGACGCCCAAACTGGTA
GTTCTAAATGCGTGTGCTCAGTTATAGACCTGCTGCTTGATGACTTTGTAGAAATAATAAAATCACAGGA
CCTTTCAGTCGTGTCCAAGGTGGTTAAGGTCACTATAGACTATACAGAAATATCTTTCATGCTGTGGTGC
AAGGACGGACACGTGGAAACTTTCTACCCTAAGTTGCAAGCATCGGGCGGACATCACCACCATCATCACC
ATCACGCCGCAGCCGCAGATTATAAAGATGACGATGACAAGTAGCTCGAGTCTAGAGGGCCCGTTTAAAC
CCGCTGATCAGCCTCGACTGTGCCTTCTAGTTGCCAGCCATCTGTTGTTTGCCCCTCCCCCGTGCCTTCC
TTGACCCTGGAAGGTGCCACTCCCACTGTCCTTTCCTAATAAAATGAGGAAATTGCATCGCATTGTCTGA
GTAGGTGTCATTCTATTCTGGGGGGTGGGGTGGGGCAGGACAGCAAGGGGGAGGATTGGGAAGACAATAG
CAGGCATGCTGGGGATGCGGTGGGCTCTATGGCTTCTGAGGCGGAAAGAACCAGCTGGGGCTCTAGGGGG
TATCCCC
[124 nt withheld, positions 2318-2441]
C
[91 nt withheld, positions 2443-2533]
AGGGTGATGGTTCACGTACCTAGAAGTTCCTATTCCGAAGTTCCTATTCTCTAGAAAGTATAGGAACTTC
CTTGGCCAAAAAGCCTGAACTCACCGCGACGTCTGTCGAGAAGTTTCTGATCGAAAAGTTCGACAGCGTC
TCCGACCTGATGCAGCTCTCGGAGGGCGAAGAATCTCGTGCTTTCAGCTTCGATGTAGGAGGGCGTGGAT
ATGTCCTGCGGGTAAATAGCTGCGCCGATGGTTTCTACAAAGATCGTTATGTTTATCGGCACTTTGCATC
GGCCGCGCTCCCGATTCCGGAAGTGCTTGACATTGGGGAATTCAGCGAGAGCCTGACCTATTGCATCTCC
CGCCGTGCACAGGGTGTCACGTTGCAAGACCTGCCTGAAACCGAACTGCCCGCTGTTCTGCAGCCGGTCG
CGGAGGCCATGGATGCGATCGCTGCGGCCGATCTTAGCCAGACGAGCGGGTTCGGCCCATTCGGACCGCA
AGGAATCGGTCAATACACTACATGGCGTGATTTCATATGCGCGATTGCTGATCCCCATGTGTATCACTGG
CAAACTGTGATGGACGACACCGTCAGTGCGTCCGTCGCGCAGGCTCTCGATGAGCTGATGCTTTGGGCCG
AGGACTGCCCCGAAGTCCGGCACCTCGTGCACGCGGATTTCGGCTCCAACAATGTCCTGACGGACAATGG
CCGCATAACAGCGGTCATTGACTGGAGCGAGGCGATGTTCGGGGATTCCCAATACGAGGTCGCCAACATC
TTCTTCTGGAGGCCGTGGTTGGCTTGTATGGAGCAGCAGACGCGCTACTTCGAGCGGAGGCATCCGGAGC
TTGCAGGATCGCCGCGGCTCCGGGCGTATATGCTCCGCATTGGTCTTGACCAACTCTATCAGAGCTTGGT
TGACGGCAATTTCGATGATGCAGCTTGGGCGCAGGGTCGATGCGACGCAATCGTCCGATCCGGAGCCGGG
ACTGTCGGGCGTACACAAATCGCCCGCAGAAGCGCGGCCGTCTGGACCGATGGCTGTGTAGAAGTACTCG
CCGATAGTGGAAACCGACGCCCCAGCACTCGTCCGAGGGCAAAGGAATAGCACGTACTACGAGATTTCGA
TTCCACCGCCGCCTTCTATGAAAGGTTGGGCTTCGGAATCGTTTTCCGGGACGCCGGCTGGATGATCCTC
CAGCGCGGGGATCTCATGCTGGAGTTCTTCGCCCACCCCAACTTGTTTATTGCAGCTTATAATGGTTACA
AATAAAGCAATAGCATCACAAATTTCACAAATAAAGCATTTTTTTCACTGCATTCTAGTTGTGGTTTGTC
CAAACTCATCAATGTATCTTATCATGTCTGTATACCGTCGACCTCTAGCTAGAGCTTGGCGTAATCATGG
TCATAGCTGTTTCCTGTGTGAAATTGTTATCCGCTCACAATTCCACACAACATACGAGCCGGAAGCATAA
AGTGTAAAGCCTGGGGTGCCTAATGAGTGAGCTAACTCACATTAATTGCGTTGCGCTCACTGCCCGCTTT
CCAGTCGGGAAACCTGTCGTGCCAGCTGCATTAATGAATCGGCCAACGCGCGGGGAGAGGCGGTTTGCGT
ATTGGGCGCTCTTCCGCTTCCTCGCTCACTGACTCGCTGCGCTCGGTCGTTCGGCTGCGGCGAGCGGTAT
CAGCTCACTCAAAGGCGGTAATACGGTTATCCACAGAATCAGGGGATAACGCAGGAAAGAACATGTGAGC
AAAAGGCCAGCAAAAGGCCAGGAACCGTAAAAAGGCCGCGTTGCTGGCGTTTTTCCATAGGCTCCGCCCC
CCTGACGAGCATCACAAAAATCGACGCTCAAGTCAGAGGTGGCGAAACCCGACAGGACTATAAAGATACC
AGGCGTTTCCCCCTGGAAGCTCCCTCGTGCGCTCTCCTGTTCCGACCCTGCCGCTTACCGGATACCTGTC
CGCCTTTCTCCCTTCGGGAAGCGTGGCGCTTTCTCATAGCTCACGCTGTAGGTATCTCAGTTCGGTGTAG
GTCGTTCGCTCCAAGCTGGGCTGTGTGCACGAACCCCCCGTTCAGCCCGACCGCTGCGCCTTATCCGGTA
ACTATCGTCTTGAGTCCAACCCGGTAAGACACGACTTATCGCCACTGGCAGCAGCCACTGGTAACAGGAT
TAGCAGAGCGAGGTATGTAGGCGGTGCTACAGAGTTCTTGAAGTGGTGGCCTAACTACGGCTACACTAGA
AGAACAGTATTTGGTATCTGCGCTCTGCTGAAGCCAGTTACCTTCGGAAAAAGAGTTGGTAGCTCTTGAT
CCGGCAAACAAACCACCGCTGGTAGCGGTGGTTTTTTTGTTTGCAAGCAGCAGATTACGCGCAGAAAAAA
AGGATCTCAAGAAGATCCTTTGATCTTTTCTACGGGGTCTGACGCTCAGTGGAACGAAAACTCACGTTAA
GGGATTTTGGTCATGAGATTATCAAAAAGGATCTTCACCTAGATCCTTTTAAATTAAAAATGAAGTTTTA
AATCAATCTAAAGTATATATGAGTAAACTTGGTCTGACAGTTACCAATGCTTAATCAGTGAGGCACCTAT
CTCAGCGATCTGTCTATTTCGTTCATCCATAGTTGCCTGACTCCCCGTCGTGTAGATAACTACGATACGG
GAGGGCTTACCATCTGGCCCCAGTGCTGCAATGATACCGCGAGACCCACGCTCACCGGCTCCAGATTTAT
CAGCAATAAACCAGCCAGCCGGAAGGGCCGAGCGCAGAAGTGGTCCTGCAACTTTATCCGCCTCCATCCA
GTCTATTAATTGTTGCCGGGAAGCTAGAGTAAGTAGTTCGCCAGTTAATAGTTTGCGCAACGTTGTTGCC
ATTGCTACAGGCATCGTGGTGTCACGCTCGTCGTTTGGTATGGCTTCATTCAGCTCCGGTTCCCAACGAT
CAAGGCGAGTTACATGATCCCCCATGTTGTGCAAAAAAGCGGTTAGCTCCTTCGGTCCTCCGATCGTTGT
CAGAAGTAAGTTGGCCGCAGTGTTATCACTCATGGTTATGGCAGCACTGCATAATTCTCTTACTGTCATG
CCATCCGTAAGATGCTTTTCTGTGACTGGTGAGTACTCAACCAAGTCATTCTGAGAATAGTGTATGCGGC
GACCGAGTTGCTCTTGCCCGGCGTCAATACGGGATAATACCGCGCCACATAGCAGAACTTTAAAAGTGCT
CATCATTGGAAAACGTTCTTCGGGGCGAAAACTCTCAAGGATCTTACCGCTGTTGAGATCCAGTTCGATG
TAACCCACTCGTGCACCCAACTGATCTTCAGCATCTTTTACTTTCACCAGCGTTTCTGGGTGAGCAAAAA
CAGGAAGGCAAAATGCCGCAAAAAAGGGAATAAGGGCGACACGGAAATGTTGAATACTCATACTCTTCCT
TTTTCAATATTATTGAAGCATTTATCAGGGTTATTGTCTCATGAGCGGATACATATTTGAATGTATTTAG
AAAAATAAACAAATAGGGGTTCCGCGCACATTTCCCCGAAAAGTGCCACCTGACGTCGACGGATCGGGAG
ATCTCCCGATCCCCTATGGTGCACTCTCAGTACAATCTGCTCTGATGCCGCATAGTTAAGCCAGTATCTG
CTCCCTGCTTGTGTGTTGGAGGTCGCTGAGTAG
